>Addgene plasmid #141288 | pGWB701NL3F10H | addgene full sequence | sequence record 324889 | Addgene NGS Result
TTTCACGCCCTTTTAAATATCCGATTATTCTAATAAACGCTCTTTTCTCTTAGGTTTACCCGCCAATATA
TCCTGTCAAACACTGATAGTTTAAACTGAAGGCGGGAAACGACAATCTGATCCAAGCTCAAGCTGCTCTA
GCATTCGCCATTCAGGCTGCGCAACTGTTGGGAAGGGCGATCGGTGCGGGCCTCTTCGCTATTACGCCAG
CTGGCGAAAGGGGGATGTGCTGCAAGGCGATTAAGTTGGGTAACGCCAGGGTTTTCCCAGTCACGACGTT
GTAAAACGACGGCCAGTGCCAAGCTTGCATGCCTGCAGGTCGACTCTAGAGTTATCAACAAGTTTGTACA
AAAAAGCTGAACGAGAAACGTAAAATGATATAAATATCAATATATTAAATTAGATTTTGCATAAAAAACA
GACTACATAATACTGTAAAACACAACATATCCAGTCACTATGGCGGCCCCTCGAGGGGCCGCATTAGGCA
CCCCAGGCTTTACACTTTATGCTTCCGGCTCGTATAATGTGTGGATTTTGAGTTAGGATCCGTCGAGATT
TTCAGGAGCTAAGGAAGCTAAAATGGAGAAAAAAATCACTGGATATACCACCGTTGATATATCCCAATGG
CATCGTAAAGAACATTTTGAGGCATTTCAGTCAGTTGCTCAATGTACCTATAACCAGACCGTTCAGCTGG
ATATTACGGCCTTTTTAAAGACCGTAAAGAAAAATAAGCACAAGTTTTATCCGGCCTTTATTCACATTCT
TGCCCGCCTGATGAATGCTCATCCGGAATTCCGTATGGCAATGAAAGACGGTGAGCTGGTGATATGGGAT
AGTGTTCACCCTTGTTACACCGTTTTCCATGAGCAAACTGAAACGTTTTCATCGCTCTGGAGTGAATACC
ACGACGATTTCCGGCAGTTTCTACACATATATTCGCAAGATGTGGCGTGTTACGGTGAAAACCTGGCCTA
TTTCCCTAAAGGGTTTATTGAGAATATGTTTTTCGTCTCAGCCAATCCCTGGGTGAGTTTCACCAGTTTT
GATTTAAACGTGGCCAATATGGACAACTTCTTCGCCCCCGTTTTCACCATGGGCAAATATTATACGCAAG
GCGACAAGGTGCTGATGCCGCTGGCGATTCAGGTTCATCATGCCGTTTGTGATGGCTTCCATGTCGGCAG
AATGCTTAATGAATTACAACAGTACTGCGATGAGTGGCAGGGCGGGGCGTAAAGATCTGGATCCGGCTTA
CTAAAAGCCAGATAACAGTATGCGTATTTGCGCGCTGATTTTTGCGGTATAAGAATATATACTGATATGT
ATACCCGAAGTATGTCAAAAAGAGGTATGCTATGAAGCAGCGTATTACAGTGACAGTTGACAGCGACAGC
TATCAGTTGCTCAAGGCATATATGATGTCAATATCTCCGGTCTGGTAAGCACAACCATGCAGAATGAAGC
CCGTCGTCTGCGTGCCGAACGCTGGAAAGCGGAAAATCAGGAAGGGATGGCTGAGGTCGCCCGGTTTATT
GAAATGAACGGCTCTTTTGCTGACGAGAACAGGGGCTGGTGAAATGCAGTTTAAGGTTTACACCTATAAA
AGAGAGAGCCGTTATCGTCTGTTTGTGGATGTACAGAGTGATATTATTGACACGCCCGGGCGACGGATGG
TGATCCCCCTGGCCAGTGCACGTCTGCTGTCAGATAAAGTCTCCCGTGAACTTTACCCGGTGGTGCATAT
CGGGGATGAAAGCTGGCGCATGATGACCACCGATATGGCCAGTGTGCCGGTCTCCGTTATCGGGGAAGAA
GTGGCTGATCTCAGCCACCGCGAAAATGACATCAAAAACGCCATTAACCTGATGTTCTGGGGAATATAAA
TGTCAGGCTCCCTTATACACAGCCAGTCTGCAGGTCGACCATAGTGACTGGATATGTTGTGTTTTACAGT
ATTATGTAGTCTGTTTTTTATGCAAAATCTAATTTAATATATTGATATTTATATCATTTTACGTTTCTCG
TTCAGCTTTCTTGTACAAAGTGGTTGATAACAGCATGGTCTTCACACTCGAAGATTTCGTTGGGGACTGG
CGACAGACAGCCGGCTACAACCTGGACCAAGTCCTTGAACAGGGAGGTGTGTCCAGTTTGTTTCAGAATC
TCGGGGTGTCCGTAACTCCGATCCAAAGGATTGTCCTGAGCGGTGAAAATGGGCTGAAGATCGACATCCA
TGTCATCATCCCGTATGAAGGTCTGAGCGGCGACCAAATGGGCCAGATCGAAAAAATTTTTAAGGTGGTG
TACCCTGTGGATGATCATCACTTTAAGGTGATCCTGCACTATGGCACACTGGTAATCGACGGGGTTACGC
CGAACATGATCGACTATTTCGGACGGCCGTATGAAGGCATCGCCGTGTTCGACGGCAAAAAGATCACTGT
AACAGGGACCCTGTGGAACGGCAACAAAATTATCGACGAGCGCCTGATCAACCCCGACGGCTCCCTGCTG
TTCCGAGTAACCATCAACGGAGTGACCGGCTGGCGGCTGTGCGAACGCATTCTGGCGCCTCGAGTTGATT
ACAAGGATCATGATGGTGATTACAAGGATCACGACATCGACTACAAGGATGACGATGACAAGCATCACCA
TCACCATCACCATCACCATCACTGAGAGCTCGAATTTCCCCGATCGTTCAAACATTTGGCAATAAAGTTT
CTTAAGATTGAATCCTGTTGCCGGTCTTGCGATGATTATCATATAATTTCTGTTGAATTACGTTAAGCAT
GTAATAATTAACATGTAATGCATGACGTTATTTATGAGATGGGTTTTTATGATTAGAGTCCCGCAATTAT
ACATTTAATACGCGATAGAAAACAAAATATAGCGCGCAAACTAGGATAAATTATCGCGCGCGGTGTCATC
TATGTTACTAGATCGGGAATTGGTTCCGGAACCAATTCGTAATCATGTCATAGCTGTTTCCTGTGTGAAA
TTGTTATCCGCTCACAATTCCACACAACATACGAGCCGGAAGCATAAAGTGTAAAGCCTGGGGTGCCTAA
TGAGTGAGCTAACTCACATTAGGCTGAATTAGGCGCGCCTATTTCTATTAATTCCCGATCTAGTAACATA
GATGACACCGCGCGCGATAATTTATCCTAGTTTGCGCGCTATATTTTGTTTTCTATCGCGTATTAAATGT
ATAATTGCGGGACTCTAATCATAAAAACCCATCTCATAAATAACGTCATGCATTACATGTTAATTATTAC
ATGCTTAACGTAATTCAACAGAAATTATATGATAATCATCGCAAGACCGGCAACAGGATTCAATCTTAAG
AAACTTTATTGCCAAATGTTTGAACGATCGGGGAAATTCGCCTCGAGTGACTTCTCTGATTGCAGACTAT
TTATACCAACCAGCAAGAAAGTGTCGAAGTATGAAGCAGAAGGCGCAGGCTAGAGCCTGGAAAACGAGAA
GATGGATGCAAAGAGACTTTTCTGATTTAGGACCAAACAACCTCAAGTAAACATTGACGAGTGTCCCATC
TTTTGTGCCGGTCAGTAATCCGGTAGCAGGATCATACCTTGGGAGACGATGGCGCGGACATTTCACAATC
CCAGCAAGCTGAGGAAGCGATAATAGAAGGTTCAGAACTTGAGGAAGAAAGAAGATGAGGAGGGTTTCAC
TGAAGTGACCCAGAATACCAACAACTGCCATAGTCATTCCGGCGAAGACTGTGTAAGTGTCTCCAACAAA
AACTGAAGAAGGATACCAATTGTAAGCAAGCATTGCCAAGGATGTGGCCATCAGCGGTTGAGTAAGAAAT
ATCGAGAAGGCATGAGCTTGGTGATACTCGGGATCAACAGATGCTCCGATTTGCATAACGTTGTGTATCA
GGATAGCAGCGGCAATAACAACTGTTTGACCGATTTCAAGGCCATTCAGACCAGCGTGGATGTTAATAGA
GTTTGTACAAAAGACAGCAAGTAGCCCCATATATAACTTATATATCCTTCCTAGATTAAGCACTTCCAAG
CCAATATAAGCAACAAGAGGTTTTGGTATAACAATAGTTGTATGACCAGCATAAGCCATCAAAAGTGGAA
GGGTAGCAAAAGATGGCAGGACAAGTTTTACTCTCCAAGGCACATCAAGGACATCATCTACAAATCCAAG
CAAAATCATGAAGCAAATAGATGCTAGTGCTGCATTATACTCCACAAGCCAATTAGAATCTTCAGTGAAG
TTAAAATACTGAAATATTATCGCCACGATCAAAAAGACAATACCAACAACAATACCCAATGACTCTGGCA
CTTTAATATCTCCTTGAGGCGTGCCTCTTTTGTTGATATCAAAACCAAACATGTTACGTCTCAGAACGTA
TCTGGCAGTAACAGGAATCATTTTGAGAGTGACGAAAAACCCAACCAAGCTAAGCCCCGCGTTAATTAGA
ATCGATCGCTTGAGTTCATTATCAACCTTGTAGTGAAAACAGAGAAGGTATAGATAGAGCGAACAGAGAA
GAGTAGAGATCACGAAGATCACTCCTAATTTCGGCGGCGCGAGACGAAATTCCTCACCGGAAGCAGAAAC
CGTCTTTCGGGTCATCTTCTGCTCCGATGGCGCTGAGTTGGGTTCCGACGGGTCCGGTTTGTTGGGAATT
GAGATCGATGAAGCTCTCTTACGAGCTGCCATATCTTATTGCCCCCCGGGATCAGATCTGGATTGAGAGT
GAATATGAGACTCTAATTGGATACCGAGGGGAATTTATGGAACGTCAGTGGAGCATTTTTGACAAGAAAT
ATTTGCTAGCTGATAGTGACCTTAGGCGACTTTTGAACGCGCAATAATGGTTTCTGACGTATGTGCTTAG
CTCATTAAACTCCAGAAACCCGCGGCTGAGTGGCTCCTTCAACGTTGCGGTTCTGTCAGTTCCAAACGTA
AAACGGCTTGTCCCGCGTCATCGGCGGGGGTCATAACGTGACTCCCTTAATTCTCCGCTCATGATCTTGA
TCCCCTGCGCCATCAGATCCTTGGCGGCAAGAAAGCCATCCAGTTTACTTTGCAGGGCTTCCCAACCTTA
CCAGAGGGCGCCCCAGCTGGCAATTCCGGTTCGCTTGCTGTCCATAAAACCGCCCAGTCTAGCTATCGCC
ATGTAAGCCCACTGCAAGCTACCTGCTTTCTCTTTGCGCTTGCGTTTTCCCTTGTCCAGATAGCCCAGTA
GCTGACATTCATCCGGGGTCAGCACCGTTTCTGCGGACTGGCTTTCTACGTGTTCCGCTTCCTTTAGCAG
CCCTTGCGCCCTGAGTGCTTGCGGCAGCGTGAAGCTGATCCGTCGAGATTAATAGAAATAAATTCAGCCT
AATTCGGCGTTAATTCAGTACATTAAAAACGTCCGCAATGTGTTATTAAGTTGTCTAAGCGTCAATTTGT
TTACACCACAATATATCCTGCCACCAGCCAGCCAACAGCTCCCCGACCGGCAGCTCGGCACAAAATCACC
ACTCGATACAGGCAGCCCATCAGTCCGGGACGGCGTCAGCGGGAGAGCCGTTGTAAGGCGGCAGACTTTG
CTCATGTTACCGATGCTATTCGGAAGAACGGCAACTAAGCTGCCGGGTTTGAAACACGGATGATCTCGCG
GAGGGTAGCATGTTGATTGTAACGATGACAGAGCGTTGCTGCCTGTGATCAATTCGGGCACGAACCCAGT
GGACATAAGCCTGTTCGGTTCGTAAGCTGTAATGCAAGTAGCGTATGCGCTCACGCAACTGGTCCAGAAC
CTTGACCGAACGCAGCGGTGGTAACGGCGCAGTGGCGGTTTTCATGGCTTGTTATGACTGTTTTTTTGGG
GTACAGTCTATGCCTCGGGCATCCAAGCAGCAAGCGCGTTACGCCGTGGGTCGATGTTTGATGTTATGGA
GCAGCAACGATGTTACGCAGCAGGGCAGTCGCCCTAAAACAAAGTTAAACATCATGGGGGAAGCGGTGAT
CGCCGAAGTATCGACTCAACTATCAGAGGTAGTTGGCGTCATCGAGCGCCATCTCGAACCGACGTTGCTG
GCCGTACATTTGTACGGCTCCGCAGTGGATGGCGGCCTGAAGCCACACAGTGATATTGATTTGCTGGTTA
CGGTGACCGTAAGGCTTGATGAAACAACGCGGCGAGCTTTGATCAACGACCTTTTGGAAACTTCGGCTTC
CCCTGGAGAGAGCGAGATTCTCCGCGCTGTAGAAGTCACCATTGTTGTGCACGACGACATCATTCCGTGG
CGTTATCCAGCTAAGCGCGAACTGCAATTTGGAGAATGGCAGCGCAATGACATTCTTGCAGGTATCTTCG
AGCCAGCCACGATCGACATTGATCTGGCTATCTTGCTGACAAAAGCAAGAGAACATAGCGTTGCCTTGGT
AGGTCCAGCGGCGGAGGAACTCTTTGATCCGGTTCCTGAACAGGATCTATTTGAGGCGCTAAATGAAACC
TTAACGCTATGGAACTCGCCGCCCGACTGGGCTGGCGATGAGCGAAATGTAGTGCTTACGTTGTCCCGCA
TTTGGTACAGCGCAGTAACCGGCAAAATCGCGCCGAAGGATGTCGCTGCCGACTGGGCAATGGAGCGCCT
GCCGGCCCAGTATCAGCCCGTCATACTTGAAGCTAGACAGGCTTATCTTGGACAAGAAGAAGATCGCTTG
GCCTCGCGCGCAGATCAGTTGGAAGAATTTGTCCACTACGTGAAAGGCGAGATCACCAAGGTAGTCGGCA
AATAATGTCTAGCTAGAAATTCGTTCAAGCCGACGCCGCTTCGCGGCGCGGCTTAACTCAAGCGTTAGAT
GCACTAAGCACATAATTGCTCACAGCCAAACTATCAGGTCAAGTCTGCTTTTATTATTTTTAAGCGTGCA
TAATAAGCCCTACACAAATTGGGAGATATATCATGCATGACCAAAATCCCTTAACGTGAGTTTTCGTTCC
ACTGAGCGTCAGACCCCGTAGAAAAGATCAAAGGATCTTCTTGAGATCCTTTTTTTCTGCGCGTAATCTG
CTGCTTGCAAACAAAAAAACCACCGCTACCAGCGGTGGTTTGTTTGCCGGATCAAGAGCTACCAACTCTT
TTTCCGAAGGTAACTGGCTTCAGCAGAGCGCAGATACCAAATACTGTCCTTCTAGTGTAGCCGTAGTTAG
GCCACCACTTCAAGAACTCTGTAGCACCGCCTACATACCTCGCTCTGCTAATCCTGTTACCAGTGGCTGC
TGCCAGTGGCGATAAGTCGTGTCTTACCGGGTTGGACTCAAGACGATAGTTACCGGATAAGGCGCAGCGG
TCGGGCTGAACGGGGGGTTCGTGCACACAGCCCAGCTTGGAGCGAACGACCTACACCGAACTGAGATACC
TACAGCGTGAGCTATGAGAAAGCGCCACGCTTCCCGAAGGGAGAAAGGCGGACAGGTATCCGGTAAGCGG
CAGGGTCGGAACAGGAGAGCGCACGAGGGAGCTTCCAGGGGGAAACGCCTGGTATCTTTATAGTCCTGTC
GGGTTTCGCCACCTCTGACTTGAGCGTCGATTTTTGTGATGCTCGTCAGGGGGGCGGAGCCTATGGAAAA
ACGCCAGCAACGCGGCCTTTTTACGGTTCCTGGCCTTTTGCTGGCCTTTTGCTCACATGTTCTTTCCTGC
GTTATCCCCTGATTCTGTGGATAACCGTATTACCGCCTTTGAGTGAGCTGATACCGCTCGCCGCAGCCGA
ACGACCGAGCGCAGCGAGTCAGTGAGCGAGGAAGCGGAAGAGCGCCTGATGCGGTATTTTCTCCTTACGC
ATCTGTGCGGTATTTCACACCGCATATGGTGCACTCTCAGTACAATCTGCTCTGATGCCGCATAGTTAAG
CCAGTATACACTCCGCTATCGCTACGTGACTGGGTCATGGCTGCGCCCCGACACCCGCCAACACCCGCTG
ACGCGCCCTGACGGGCTTGTCTGCTCCCGGCATCCGCTTACAGACAAGCTGTGACCGTCTCCGGGAGCTG
CATGTGTCAGAGGTTTTCACCGTCATCACCGAAACGCGCGAGGCAGGGTGCCTTGATGTGGGCGCCGGCG
GTCGAGTGGCGACGGCGCGGCTTGTCCGCGCCCTGGTAGATTGCCTGGCCGTAGGCCAGCCATTTTTGAG
CGGCCAGCGGCCGCGATAGGCCGACGCGAAGCGGCGGGGCGTAGGGAGCGCAGCGACCGAAGGGTAGGCG
CTTTTTGCAGCTCTTCGGCTGTGCGCTGGCCAGACAGTTATGCACAGGCCAGGCGGGTTTTAAGAGTTTT
AATAAGTTTTAAAGAGTTTTAGGCGGAAAAATCGCCTTTTTTCTCTTTTATATCAGTCACTTACATGTGT
GACCGGTTCCCAATGTACGGCTTTGGGTTCCCAATGTACGGGTTCCGGTTCCCAATGTACGGCTTTGGGT
TCCCAATGTACGTGCTATCCACAGGAAAGAGACCTTTTCGACCTTTTTCCCCTGCTAGGGCAATTTGCCC
TAGCATCTGCTCCGTACATTAGGAACCGGCGGATGCTTCGCCCTCGATCAGGTTGCGGTAGCGCATGACT
AGGATCGGGCCAGCCTGCCCCGCCTCCTCCTTCAAATCGTACTCCGGCAGGTCATTTGACCCGATCAGCT
TGCGCACGGTGAAACAGAACTTCTTGAACTCTCCGGCGCTGCCACTGCGTTCGTAGATCGTCTTGAACAA
CCATCTGGCTTCTGCCTTGCCTGCGGCGCGGCGTGCCAGGCGGTAGAGAAAACGGCCGATGCCGGGATCG
ATCAAAAAGTAATCGGGGTGAACCGTCAGCACGTCCGGGTTCTTGCCTTCTGTGATCTCGCGGTACATCC
AATCAGCTAGCTCGATCTCGATGTACTCCGGCCGCCCGGTTTCGCTCTTTACGATCTTGTAGCGGCTAAT
CAAGGCTTCACCCTCGGATACCGTCACCAGGCGGCCGTTCTTGGCCTTCTTCGTACGCTGCATGGCAACG
TGCGTGGTGTTTAACCGAATGCAGGTTTCTACCAGGTCGTCTTTCTGCTTTCCGCCATCGGCTCGCCGGC
AGAACTTGAGTACGTCCGCAACGTGTGGACGGAACACGCGGCCGGGCTTGTCTCCCTTCCCTTCCCGGTA
TCGGTTCATGGATTCGGTTAGATGGGAAACCGCCATCAGTACCAGGTCGTAATCCCACACACTGGCCATG
CCGGCCGGCCCTGCGGAAACCTCTACGTGCCCGTCTGGAAGCTCGTAGCGGATCACCTCGCCAGCTCGTC
GGTCACGCTTCGACAGACGGAAAACGGCCACGTCCATGATGCTGCGACTATCGCGGGTGCCCACGTCATA
GAGCATCGGAACGAAAAAATCTGGTTGCTCGTCGCCCTTGGGCGGCTTCCTAATCGACGGCGCACCGGCT
GCCGGCGGTTGCCGGGATTCTTTGCGGATTCGATCAGCGGCCGCTTGCCACGATTCACCGGGGCGTGCTT
CTGCCTCGATGCGTTGCCGCTGGGCGGCCTGCGCGGCCTTCAACTTCTCCACCAGGTCATCACCCAGCGC
CGCGCCGATTTGTACCGGGCCGGATGGTTTGCGACCGCTCACGCCGATTCCTCGGGCTTGGGGGTTCCAG
TGCCATTGCAGGGCCGGCAGACAACCCAGCCGCTTACGCCTGGCCAACCGCCCGTTCCTCCACACATGGG
GCATTCCACGGCGTCGGTGCCTGGTTGTTCTTGATTTTCCATGCCGCCTCCTTTAGCCGCTAAAATTCAT
CTACTCATTTATTCATTTGCTCATTTACTCTGGTAGCTGCGCGATGTATTCAGATAGCAGCTCGGTAATG
GTCTTGCCTTGGCGTACCGCGTACATCTTCAGCTTGGTGTGATCCTCCGCCGGCAACTGAAAGTTGACCC
GCTTCATGGCTGGCGTGTCTGCCAGGCTGGCCAACGTTGCAGCCTTGCTGCTGCGTGCGCTCGGACGGCC
GGCACTTAGCGTGTTTGTGCTTTTGCTCATTTTCTCTTTACCTCATTAACTCAAATGAGTTTTGATTTAA
TTTCAGCGGCCAGCGCCTGGACCTCGCGGGCAGCGTCGCCCTCGGGTTCTGATTCAAGAACGGTTGTGCC
GGCGGCGGCAGTGCCTGGGTAGCTCACGCGCTGCGTGATACGGGACTCAAGAATGGGCAGCTCGTACCCG
GCCAGCGCCTCGGCAACCTCACCGCCGATGCGCGTGCCTTTGATCGCCCGCGACACGACAAAGGCCGCTT
GTAGCCTTCCATCCGTGACCTCAATGCGCTGCTTAACCAGCTCCACCAGGTCGGCGGTGGCCCATATGTC
GTAAGGGCTTGGCTGCACCGGAATCAGCACGAAGTCGGCTGCCTTGATCGCGGACACAGCCAAGTCCGCC
GCCTGGGGCGCTCCGTCGATCACTACGAAGTCGCGCCGGCCGATGGCCTTCACGTCGCGGTCAATCGTCG
GGCGGTCGATGCCGACAACGGTTAGCGGTTGATCTTCCCGCACGGCCGCCCAATCGCGGGCACTGCCCTG
GGGATCGGAATCGACTAACAGAACATCGGCCCCGGCGAGTTGCAGGGCGCGGGCTAGATGGGTTGCGATG
GTCGTCTTGCCTGACCCGCCTTTCTGGTTAAGTACAGCGATAACCTTCATGCGTTCCCCTTGCGTATTTG
TTTATTTACTCATCGCATCATATACGCAGCGACCGCATGACGCAAGCTGTTTTACTCAAATACACATCAC
CTTTTTAGACGGCGGCGCTCGGTTTCTTCAGCGGCCAAGCTGGCCGGCCAGGCCGCCAGCTTGGCATCAG
ACAAACCGGCCAGGATTTCATGCAGCCGCACGGTTGAGACGTGCGCGGGCGGCTCGAACACGTACCCGGC
CGCGATCATCTCCGCCTCGATCTCTTCGGTAATGAAAAACGGTTCGTCCTGGCCGTCCTGGTGCGGTTTC
ATGCTTGTTCCTCTTGGCGTTCATTCTCGGCGGCCGCCAGGGCGTCGGCCTCGGTCAATGCGTCCTCACG
GAAGGCACCGCGCCGCCTGGCCTCGGTGGGCGTCACTTCCTCGCTGCGCTCAAGTGCGCGGTACAGGGTC
GAGCGATGCACGCCAAGCAGTGCAGCCGCCTCTTTCACGGTGCGGCCTTCCTGGTCGATCAGCTCGCGGG
CGTGCGCGATCTGTGCCGGGGTGAGGGTAGGGCGGGGGCCAAACTTCACGCCTCGGGCCTTGGCGGCCTC
GCGCCCGCTCCGGGTGCGGTCGATGATTAGGGAACGCTCGAACTCGGCAATGCCGGCGAACACGGTCAAC
ACCATGCGGCCGGCCGGCGTGGTGGTGTCGGCCCACGGCTCTGCCAGGCTACGCAGGCCCGCGCCGGCCT
CCTGGATGCGCTCGGCAATGTCCAGTAGGTCGCGGGTGCTGCGGGCCAGGCGGTCTAGCCTGGTCACTGT
CACAACGTCGCCAGGGCGTAGGTGGTCAAGCATCCTGGCCAGCTCCGGGCGGTCGCGCCTGGTGCCGGTG
ATCTTCTCGGAAAACAGCTTGGTGCAGCCGGCCGCGTGCAGTTCGGCCCGTTGGTTGGTCAAGTCCTGGT
CGTCGGTGCTGACGCGGGCATAGCCCAGCAGGCCAGCGGCGGCGCTCTTGTTCATGGCGTAATGTCTCCG
GTTCTAGTCGCAAGTATTCTACTTTATGCGACTAAAACACGCGACAAGAAAACGCCAGGAAAAGGGCAGG
GCGGCAGCCTGTCGCGTAACTTAGGACTTGTGCGACATGTCGTTTTCAGAAGACGGCTGCACTGAACGTC
AGAAGCCGACTGCACTATAGCAGCGGAGGGGTTGGATCAAAGTACTTTGATCCCGAGGGGAACCCTGTGG
TTGGCATGCACATACAAATGGACGAACGGATAAACCT
Features (pLannotate 1.2.2; 32 found; start..end, strand, type, name):
     54..78      -  misc_feature   RB T-DNA repeat: right border repeat from nopaline C58 T-DNA
    144..298     -  CDS            lacZα (fragment): LacZα fragment of β-galactosidase; lacZ fragment
    301..331     -  misc_feature   MCS (fragment): pUC18/19 multiple cloning site
    338..462     +  protein_bind   attR1: mutant version of attR; recombination site for the Gateway® LR reaction LR Clonase™
    499..529     +  promoter       lac UV5 promoter: E. coli lac promoter with an "up" mutation
    553..582     +  promoter       cat promoter (fragment): promoter of the E. coli cat gene encoding chloramphenicol acetyltransferase
    583..1242    +  CDS            CmR: chloramphenicol acetyltransferase; cat; confers resistance to chloramphenicol
   1421..1579    +  CDS            ccdA (fragment): CCDA_ECO57 - Also known as H, letA. Experimental evidence at protein level: Swiss-Prot protein existence level 1. Antitoxin component of a type II toxin-antitoxin (TA) system which inhibits the post-segregational killing (PSK) of plasmid-free cells, also referred to as a plasmid addiction system. Binds to and blocks the activity of CcdB; will also remove bound CcdB protein from the CcdB-GyrA complex by forming a CcdA-CcdB complex, a process termed rejuvenation. Functions as a transcriptional corepressor for the ccdAB operon, repression also requires CcdB (By similarity). From Escherichia coli
   1584..1886    +  CDS            ccdB: CCDB_ECOLI - Also known as G, letB, letD. Experimental evidence at protein level: Swiss-Prot protein existence level 1. Toxic component of a type II toxin-antitoxin (TA) system, functioning in plasmid maintainence. Responsible for the post- segregational killing (PSK) of plasmid-free cells, also referred to as a plasmid addiction system. Half-life of over 2 hours. Cell killing by CcdB is accompanied by filamentation, defects in chromosome and plasmid segregation, defects in cell division, formation of anucleate cells, decreased DNA synthesis and plasmid loss. Interferes with the activity of DN
   1930..2054    -  protein_bind   attR2: mutant version of attR; recombination site for the Gateway® LR reaction LR Clonase™
   2065..2577    +  CDS            Nluc: NanoLuc® luciferase human codon-optimized
   2629..2652    +  CDS            5xFLAG (fragment): five tandem FLAG® epitope tags
   2656..2679    +  CDS            8xHis: 8xHis affinity tag
   2702..2954    +  terminator     NOS terminator: nopaline synthase terminator and poly(A) signal
   3009..3031    -  protein_bind   lac operator (fragment): The lac repressor binds to the lac operator to inhibit transcription in E. coli. This inhibition can be relieved by adding lactose or isopropyl-β-D-thiogalactopyranoside (IPTG). lac repressor encoded by lacI
   3035..3065    -  promoter       lac promoter: promoter for the E. coli lac operon
   3080..3101    -  protein_bind   CAP binding site: CAP binding activates transcription in the presence of cAMP. E. coli catabolite activator protein
   3137..3389    -  terminator     NOS terminator: nopaline synthase terminator and poly(A) signal
   3481..4452    -  CDS            alg7 (fragment): GPT_DICDI - Protein inferred from homology: Swiss-Prot protein existence level 3. Catalyzes the initial step of dolichol-linked oligosaccharide biosynthesis in N-linked protein glycosylation pathway: transfers GlcNAc-1-P from UDP-GlcNAc onto the carrier lipid dolichyl phosphate (P-dolichol), yielding GlcNAc-P-P-dolichol. From Dictyostelium discoideum (Slime mold).
   4774..4953    -  promoter       NOS promoter: nopaline synthase promoter
   5033..5362    -  CDS            tnpA (fragment): TN5P_ECOLX - Also known as tnp. Experimental evidence at protein level: Swiss-Prot protein existence level 1. Mediates transposition of transposon Tn5 by a 'cut and paste' mechanism. First, the monomeric transposase binds the 19 bp inverted DNA repeats flanking the transposon. Then, dimerization of the DNA- bound transposase creates a synaptic DNA complex. After nicking of the first DNA strand, excision of the transposon proceeds through a series of intermediates. The transposase then mediates the insertion of the transposon at a new site by strand transfer. The activity of the wild- type tran
   5459..5483    -  misc_feature   LB T-DNA repeat: left border repeat from nopaline C58 T-DNA
   5742..5765    +  promoter       Pc promoter (fragment): intI1 (promoter lies within the coding sequence); class 1 integron promoter
   5941..5997    +  CDS            GmR (fragment): gentamycin acetyltransferase; aacC1; confers resistance to gentamycin
   6008..6795    +  CDS            SmR (fragment): aminoglycoside adenylyltransferase (Murphy, 1985); aadA; confers resistance to spectinomycin and streptomycin
   7041..7629    +  rep_origin     ori: high-copy-number ColE1/pMB1/pBR322/pUC origin of replication
   7815..7955    -  misc_feature   bom: basis of mobility region from pBR322
   8057..8096    -  CDS            rop (fragment): Rop protein, which maintains plasmids at low copy number; rop
   8299..8493    -  rep_origin     pVS1 oriV: origin of replication for the Pseudomonas plasmid pVS1 (Heeb et al., 2000)
   8559..9632    -  CDS            pVS1 RepA: replication protein from the Pseudomonas plasmid pVS1 (Heeb et al., 2000)
  10061..10690   -  CDS            pVS1 StaA: stability protein from the Pseudomonas plasmid pVS1 (Heeb et al., 2000)
  11250..11651   -  CDS            Y4CG_SINFN (fragment): Protein inferred from homology: Swiss-Prot protein existence level 3. From Sinorhizobium fredii (strain NBRC 101917 / NGR234).
