[The description below was written by a language model from this plasmid's Addgene catalogue record and pLannotate feature annotations shown in this document.]
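Description:
pGWB701NL3F10H is a promoterless Gateway destination binary vector for Agrobacterium-mediated plant transformation, built on the pGWB701 member of the pPZP-derived pGWB series. It is an empty backbone designed to add a C-terminal NanoLUC–3xFLAG–10xHis (NL3F10H) reporter/affinity tag to whatever is recombined into it. The backbone carries a ColE1/pBR322-type origin with the bom mobilisation region for E. coli, and the pVS1 oriV, RepA and StaA functions for stable replication in Agrobacterium. An aadA gene confers spectinomycin resistance in bacteria.

Between the nopaline-type right and left T-DNA borders sits the Gateway cassette: attR1, a chloramphenicol resistance gene, the ccdB toxin gene and attR2. It is followed directly by the NanoLuc coding sequence, the FLAG and His tags, and a NOS terminator. Because ccdB is lethal to ordinary E. coli strains, the unrecombined vector is maintained in a ccdB-tolerant strain under chloramphenicol plus spectinomycin. An LR reaction with an entry clone replaces the CmR-ccdB segment, which provides counter-selection for recombinants.

With no promoter upstream of attR1, the entry clone must supply one. This suits promoter:reporter fusions or genomic fragments expressing a protein–NLUC fusion under native regulation. The plant selectable marker is a NOS promoter–driven UDP-GlcNAc:dolichol phosphate GlcNAc-1-P transferase gene with a NOS terminator, which confers tunicamycin resistance.

The record is internally inconsistent in two places. One line of the purpose field gives 3xHis rather than 10xHis, and the modification notes mention pGWB401 as the digested parent. The automated annotation labels the tags only as partial FLAG and 8xHis matches. The vector belongs to a toolkit for bioluminescent NanoLUC reporter assays in plants, and the epitope tags also allow detection or purification.
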