Addgene plasmid #141288: pGWB701NL3F10H
Purpose: (Empty Backbone) No promoter, C-terminal NLUC:3xFlag:10xHis tag, attR1-Cmr-ccdB-attR2-NLUC:3xFlag:3xHis-TNOS (modified pGWB401, pPZP backbone, SpcR for bacteria, Tunicamycin R for plant)
Depositing lab: Andrew Millar. Depositing organization: University of Edinburgh. Publication: Expanding the bioluminescent reporter toolkit for plant science with NanoLUC. Urquiza-Garcia U, Millar AJ. Plant Methods. 2019 Jul 8;15:68. doi: 10.1186/s13007-019-0454-4. eCollection 2019. PubMed 31316580.
Backbone
  Vector backbone: pGWB701
  Backbone manufacturer: Tsuyoshi Nakagawa
  Backbone size (bp): 11322
  Modifications to backbone: We created a series of vectors using the NL3F10H reporter instead of LUC+. This was achieved by amplifying a sub-fragment of the Gateway cassette and fusing it with NL3F10H and pGWB401 digested with NcoI/SacI by Gibson assembly.
  Vector type: Plant Expression, Luciferase ; Gateway
  Selectable markers: Tunicamycin
  Tag / fusion protein: NLUC (C terminal on backbone); FLAG (x3) (C terminal on backbone); HIS (x10) (C terminal on backbone)
Growth in bacteria
  Bacterial resistance: Chloramphenicol and Spectinomycin, 25 & 50 μg/mL
  Growth temperature: 37°C
  Growth strain: ccdB Survival
  Copy number: High Copy
Gene/Insert
  Cloning method: Gateway Cloning
  Sequencing primers: 5′ TGTAAAACGACGGCCAGTGC; 3′ CCGCTCAGGACAATCCTTTGG
Resource information
  A portion of this plasmid was derived from a plasmid made by: Plasmids pNL1.1 and pNL1.2 with NanoLUC sequence were kindly provided by Promega Corporation
Terms and licenses: Academic/Nonprofit Terms; Industry Terms: Not Available to Industry
Depositor comments: Plasmids pNL1.1 and pNL1.2 with NanoLUC sequence were kindly provided by Promega Corporation (UK, Delta House, Southampton Science Park, Southampton, SO16 7NS) and propagated in E. coli DH5alpha (Invitrogen, ThermoFisher Scientific, Waltham, Massachusetts, US). The NanoLUC sequence was amplified, and cloned via a pET28a(+) (Novagen, Merck, Darmstadt, Germany) intermediate vector into a pUC19 vector carrying a 3× FLAG 10× His peptide as a C-terminal translational fusion, to form NanoLUC-3× FLAG-10× His (NL3F10H). The 3× FLAG-10His was chemically synthesised by Eurogentec (Seraing, Belgium).
How to cite: pGWB701NL3F10H was a gift from Andrew Millar (Addgene plasmid # 141288 ; http://n2t.net/addgene:141288 ; RRID:Addgene_141288)
